>Addgene plasmid #71947 | Flrt1-AP-His | depositor full sequence | sequence record 135793 | Flrt1-AP-His sequence 8153 bps
GTCGAGGTCTCGACGGTATCGATTGACATTGATTATTGACTAGCTAGTTATTAATAGTAATCAATTACGG
GGTCATTAGTTCATAGCCCATATATGGAGTTCCGCGTTACATAACTTACGGTAAATGGCCCGCCTGGCTG
ACCGCCCAACGACCCCCGCCCATTGACGTCAATAATGACGTATGTTCCCATAGTAACGCCAATAGGGACT
TTCCATTGACGTCAATGGGTGGAGTATTTACGGTAAACTGCCCACTTGGCAGTACATCAAGTGTATCATA
TGCCAAGTCCGCCCCCTATTGACGTCAATGACGGTAAATGGCCCGCCTGGCATTATGCCCAGTACATGAC
CTTACGGGACTTTCCTACTTGGCAGTACATCTACGTATTAGTCATCGCTATTACCATGGTGATGCGGTTT
TGGCAGTACACCAATGGGCGTGGATAGCGGTTTGACTCACGGGGATTTCCAAGTCTCCACCCCATTGACG
TCAATGGGAGTTTGTTTTGGCACCAAAATCAACGGGACTTTCCAAAATGTCGTAATAACCCCGCCCCGTT
GACGCAAATGGGCGGTAGGCGTGTACGGTGGGAGGTCTATATAAGCAGAGCTCGTTTAGTGAACCGTCAG
ATCGCCTGGAGACGCCATCCACGCTGTTTTGACCTCCATAGAAGACACCGGGACCGATCCAGCCTCCGCG
GCCGGGAACGGTGCATTGGAACGCGGATTCCCCGTGCCAAGAGTGACGTAAGTACCGCCTATAGACTCTA
TAGGCACACCCCTTTGGCTCTTATGCATGCTATACTGTTTTTGGCTTGGGGCCTATACACCCCCGCTTCC
ATATGCTATAGGTGATGGTATAGCTTAGCCTATAGGTGTGGGTTATTGACCATTATTGACCACTCCCCTA
TTGGTGACGATACTTTCCATTACTAATCCATAACATGGCTCTTTGCCACAACTATCTCTATTGGCTATAT
GCCAATACTCTGTCCTTCAGAGACTGACACGGACTCTGTATTTTTACAGGATGGGGTCCCATTTATTATT
TACAAATTCACATATACAACAACGCCGTCCCCCGTGCCCGCAGTTTTTATTAAACATAGCGTGGGATCTC
CACGCGAATCTCGGGTACGTGTTCCGGACATGGGCTCTTCTCCGGTAGCGGCGGAGCTTCCACATCCGAG
CCCTGGTCCCATGCCTCCAGCGGCTCATGGTCGCTCGGCAGCTCCTTGCTCCTAACAGTGGAGGCCAGAC
TTAGGCACAGCACAATGCCCACCACCACCAGTGTGCCGCACAAGGCCGTGGCGGTAGGGTATGTGTCTGA
AAATGAGCTCGGAGATTGGGCTCGCACCGCTGACGCAGATGGAAGACTTAAGGCAGCGGCAGAAGAAGAT
GCAGGCAGCTGAGTTGTTGTATTCTGATAAGAGTCAGAGGTAACTCCCGTTGCGGTGCTGTTAACGGTGG
AGGGCAGTGTAGTCTGAGCAGTACTCGTTGCTGCCGCGCGCGCCACCAGACATAATAGCTGACAGACTAA
CAGACTGTTCCTTTCCATGGGTCTTTTCTGCAGAAGCTTGAATTCTCGAGGATCCGCGGCCGCGCCACCA
TGGTGGTGGCACACTCTGCTGCCACCGCTACCACCACACCTGCTGCCACGGTCACAGCCACTGTCGTGAT
GACCACAGCCACCATGGACCTGCGGGACTGGCTGTTTCTCTGTTATGGGCTCATTGCCTTCCTCACGGAG
GTCATCGATAGCACCACCTGCCCATCAGTGTGCCGCTGTGACAATGGCTTCATCTACTGCAATGACCGGG
GACTCACATCCATCCCCTCAGACATCCCCGACGATGCCACCACCCTCTACCTACAGAACAACCAGATCAA
CAATGCGGGCATCCCTCAGGACCTCAAGACCAAGGTCAAGGTGCAGGTCATCTACCTGTATGAGAATGAC
CTGGACGAGTTCCCTATCAATCTCCCCCGCTCCCTGAGAGAGCTGCATCTGCAGGACAACAATGTGCGCA
CCATCGCCAGGGACTCTTTGGCTCGCATCCCGCTGCTGGAGAAGCTGCACCTGGACGACAACTCCGTTTC
CACCGTGAGCATCGAGGAGGATGCTTTTGCTGACAGCAAGCAGCTCAAGCTGCTTTTCCTGAGCCGGAAC
CACCTGAGCAGCATCCCGTCAGGGCTGCCCCACACGCTGGAGGAACTGAGGCTAGATGACAACCGCATCT
CTACCATCCCCCTGCACGCATTCAAGGGTCTCAACAGCCTGCGGCGCCTGGTTCTGGATGGCAACCTGCT
GGCCAACCAGCGCATTGCCGACGACACCTTCAGCCGGCTGCAGAACCTCACGGAGCTGTCGCTAGTACGG
AACTCGCTGGCTGCCCCGCCCCTTAATCTGCCCAGCGCCCACCTGCAGAAGCTCTACCTGCAGGACAATG
CCATCAGTCACATTCCCTACAACACCCTGGCCAAGATGCGGGAGCTGGAGAGGTTGGACCTGTCCAACAA
CAACCTCACCACGCTGCCTCGGGGCCTGTTTGATGACCTGGGGAACCTGGCACAGCTGCTTCTCAGGAAC
AACCCCTGGTTCTGTGGCTGTAACCTCATGTGGCTGAGGGACTGGGTGAGGGCACGGGCTGCAGTGGTCA
ATGTGCGGGGCCTCATGTGCCAGGGCCCTGAGAAGGTCCGGGGCATGGCCATCAAAGACATCACCAGCGA
GATGGATGAGTGCTTTGAGGCGGGGTCACAGGGCGGTGCTGCTAATGCAGCCGCCAAGACCACAGTCAGC
AACCATGCCTCTGCCACCACACCCCAGGGCTCTCTGTTTACCCTCAAGGCCAAGAGGCCAGGACTGCGCC
TCCCAGACTCCAACATTGACTACCCCATGGCCACTGGCGATGGCGCCAAGACATTGGTCATCCAGGTGAA
GCCACTGACGGCAGACTCTATCCGAATCACATGGAAGGCCATGCTACCCGCCTCTTCTTTCCGGCTCAGT
TGGCTACGTCTGGGCCATAGCCCGGCTGTGGGCTCTATAACAGAGACCCTGGTGCAGGGGGACAAGACAG
AGTACTTGCTGACAGCACTGGAGCCCAAGTCCACCTACATCATCTGTATGGTCACCATGGAGACTGGCAA
CACCTACGTGGCCGATGAGACACCTGTGTGTGCCAAGGCAGAGACAGCAGATAGCTATGGCCCTACCACC
ACGCTCAACCAGGAACAGAATGCTGGCACTAGTGGATCTTCCGGAATCATCCCAGTTGAGGAGGAGAACC
CGGACTTCTGGAACCGCGAGGCAGCCGAGGCCCTGGGTGCCGCCAAGAAGCTGCAGCCTGCACAGACAGC
CGCCAAGAACCTCATCATCTTCCTGGGCGATGGGATGGGGGTGTCTACGGTGACAGCTGCCAGGATCCTA
AAAGGGCAGAAGAAGGACAAACTGGGGCCTGAGATACCCCTGGCCATGGACCGCTTCCCATATGTGGCTC
TGTCCAAGACATACAATGTAGACAAACATGTGCCAGACAGTGGAGCCACAGCCACGGCCTACCTGTGCGG
GGTCAAGGGCAACTTCCAGACCATTGGCTTGAGTGCAGCCGCCCGCTTTAACCAGTGCAACACGACACGC
GGCAACGAGGTCATCTCCGTGATGAATCGGGCCAAGAAAGCAGGGAAGTCAGTGGGAGTGGTAACCACCA
CACGAGTGCAGCACGCCTCGCCAGCCGGCACCTACGCCCACACGGTGAACCGCAACTGGTACTCGGACGC
CGACGTGCCTGCCTCGGCCCGCCAGGAGGGGTGCCAGGACATCGCTACGCAGCTCATCTCCAACATGGAC
ATTGACGTGATCCTAGGTGGGGGCCGAAAGTACATGTTTCGCATGGGAACCCCAGACCCTGAGTACCCAG
ATGACTACAGCCAAGGTGGGACCAGGCTGGACGGGAAGAATCTGGTGCAGGAATGGCTGGCGAAGCGCCA
GGGTGCCCGGTATGTGTGGAACCGCACTGAGCTCATGCAGGCTTCCCTGGACCCGTCTGTGACCCATCTC
ATGGGTCTCTTTGAGCCTGGAGACATGAAATACGAGATCCACCGAGACTCCACACTGGACCCCTCCCTGA
TGGAGATGACAGAGGCTGCCCTGCGCCTGCTGAGCAGGAACCCCCGCGGCTTCTTCCTCTTCGTGGAGGG
TGGTCGCATCGACCATGGTCATCATGAAAGCAGGGCTTACCGGGCACTGACTGAGACGATCATGTTCGAC
GACGCCATTGAGAGGGCGGGCCAGCTCACCAGCGAGGAGGACACGCTGAGCCTCGTCACTGCCGACCACT
CCCACGTCTTCTCCTTCGGAGGCTACCCCCTGCGAGGGAGCTCCATCTTCGGGCTGGCCCCTGGCAAGGC
CCGGGACAGGAAGGCCTACACGGTCCTCCTATACGGAAACGGTCCAGGCTATGTGCTCAAGGACGGCGCC
CGGCCGGATGTTACCGAGAGCGAGAGCGGGAGCCCCGAGTATCGGCAGCAGTCAGCAGTGCCCCTGGACG
AAGAGACCCACGCAGGCGAGGACGTGGCGGTGTTCGCGCGCGGCCCGCAGGCGCACCTGGTTCACGGCGT
GCAGGAGCAGACCTTCATAGCGCACGTCATGGCCTTCGCCGCCTGCCTGGAGCCCTACACCGCCTGCGAC
CTGGCGCCCCCCGCCGGCACCACCGACGCCGCGCACCCGGGTCATCATCACCATCACCATTAATCTAGAG
ATCTTATTAAAGCAGAACTTGTTTATTGCAGCTTATAATGGTTACAAATAAAGCAATAGCATCACAAATT
TCACAAATAAAGCATTTTTTTCACTGCATTCTAGTTGTGGTTTGTCCAAACTCATCAATGTATCTTATCA
TGTCTGGTCGACTCTAGCTAGACTCTTCCGCTTCCTCGCTCACTGACTCGCTGCGCTCGGTCGTTCGGCT
GCGGCGAGCGGTATCAGCTCACTCAAAGGCGGTAATACGGTTATCCACAGAATCAGGGGATAACGCAGGA
AAGAACATGTGAGCAAAAGGCCAGCAAAAGGCCAGGAACCGTAAAAAGGCCGCGTTGCTGGCGTTTTTCC
ATAGGCTCCGCCCCCCTGACGAGCATCACAAAAATCGACGCTCAAGTCAGAGGTGGCGAAACCCGACAGG
ACTATAAAGATACCAGGCGTTTCCCCCTGGAAGCTCCCTCGTGCGCTCTCCTGTTCCGACCCTGCCGCTT
ACCGGATACCTGTCCGCCTTTCTCCCTTCGGGAAGCGTGGCGCTTTCTCATAGCTCACGCTGTAGGTATC
TCAGTTCGGTGTAGGTCGTTCGCTCCAAGCTGGGCTGTGTGCACGAACCCCCCGTTCAGCCCGACCGCTG
CGCCTTATCCGGTAACTATCGTCTTGAGTCCAACCCGGTAAGACACGACTTATCGCCACTGGCAGCAGCC
ACTGGTAACAGGATTAGCAGAGCGAGGTATGTAGGCGGTGCTACAGAGTTCTTGAAGTGGTGGCCTAACT
ACGGCTACACTAGAAGAACAGTATTTGGTATCTGCGCTCTGCTGAAGCCAGTTACCTTCGGAAAAAGAGT
TGGTAGCTCTTGATCCGGCAAACAAACCACCGCTGGTAGCGGTGGTTTTTTTGTTTGCAAGCAGCAGATT
ACGCGCAGAAAAAAAGGATCTCAAGAAGATCCTTTGATCTTTTCTACGGGGTCTGACGCTCAGTGGAACG
AAAACTCACGTTAAGGGATTTTGGTCATGAGATTATCAAAAAGGATCTTCACCTAGATCCTTTTAAATTA
AAAATGAAGTTTTAAATCAATCTAAAGTATATATGAGTAAACTTGGTCTGACAGTTACCAATGCTTAATC
AGTGAGGCACCTATCTCAGCGATCTGTCTATTTCGTTCATCCATAGTTGCCTGACTCCCCGTCGTGTAGA
TAACTACGATACGGGAGGGCTTACCATCTGGCCCCAGTGCTGCAATGATACCGCGAGACCCACGCTCACC
GGCTCCAGATTTATCAGCAATAAACCAGCCAGCCGGAAGGGCCGAGCGCAGAAGTGGTCCTGCAACTTTA
TCCGCCTCCATCCAGTCTATTAATTGTTGCCGGGAAGCTAGAGTAAGTAGTTCGCCAGTTAATAGTTTGC
GCAACGTTGTTGCCATTGCTACAGGCATCGTGGTGTCACGCTCGTCGTTTGGTATGGCTTCATTCAGCTC
CGGTTCCCAACGATCAAGGCGAGTTACATGATCCCCCATGTTGTGCAAAAAAGCGGTTAGCTCCTTCGGT
CCTCCGATCGTTGTCAGAAGTAAGTTGGCCGCAGTGTTATCACTCATGGTTATGGCAGCACTGCATAATT
CTCTTACTGTCATGCCATCCGTAAGATGCTTTTCTGTGACTGGTGAGTACTCAACCAAGTCATTCTGAGA
ATAGTGTATGCGGCGACCGAGTTGCTCTTGCCCGGCGTCAATACGGGATAATACCGCGCCACATAGCAGA
ACTTTAAAAGTGCTCATCATTGGAAAACGTTCTTCGGGGCGAAAACTCTCAAGGATCTTACCGCTGTTGA
GATCCAGTTCGATGTAACCCACTCGTGCACCCAACTGATCTTCAGCATCTTTTACTTTCACCAGCGTTTC
TGGGTGAGCAAAAACAGGAAGGCAAAATGCCGCAAAAAAGGGAATAAGGGCGACACGGAAATGTTGAATA
CTCATACTCTTCCTTTTTCAATATTATTGAAGCATTTATCAGGGTTATTGTCTCATGAGCGGATACATAT
TTGAATGTATTTAGAAAAATAAACAAATAGGGGTTCCGCGCACATTTCCCCGAAAAGTGCCACCTGACGT
CTAAGAAACCATTATTATCATGACATTAACCTATAAAAATAGGCGTATCACGAGGCCCTTTCGTCTCGCG
CGTTTCGGTGATGACGGTGAAAACCTCTGACACATGCAGCTCCCGGAGGAATGTGTGTCAGTTAGGGTGT
GGAAAGTCCCCAGGCTCCCCAGGCAGGCAGAAGTATGCAAAGCATGCATCTCAATTAGTCAGCAACCAGG
TGTGGAAAGTCCCCAGGCTCCCCAGCAGGCAGAAGTATGCAAAGCATGCATCTCAATTAGTCAGCAACCA
TAGTCCCGCCCCTAACTCCGCCCATCCCGCCCCTAACTCCGCCCAGTTCCGCCCATTCTCCGCCCCATGG
CTGACTAATTTTTTTTATTTATGCAGAGGCCGAGGCCGCCTCTGCCTCTGAGCTATTCCAGAAGTAGTGA
GGAGGCTTTTTTGGAGGCCTAGGCTTTTGCAAAAAGCTCCCGGGAGCTTGTATATCCATTTTCGTCCCGG
AGACGGTCACAGCTTGTCTGTAAGCGGATGCCGGGAGCAGACAAGCCCGTCAGGGCGCGTCAGCGGGTGT
TGGCGGGTGTCGGGGCTGGCTTAACTATGCGGCATCAGAGCAGATTGTACTGAGAGTGCACCATATGCGG
TGTGAAATACCGCACAGATGCGTAAGGAGAAAATACCGCATCAGGAAATTGTAAGCGTTAATATTTTGTT
AAAATTCGCGTTAAATTTTTGTTAAATCAGCTCATTTTTTAACCAATAGGCCGAAATCGGCAAAATCCCT
TATAAATCAAAAGAATAGACCGAGATAGGGT
[37 nt withheld, positions 7662-7698]
AAAGAACGTGGACTCCAACGTCAAAGG
[49 nt withheld, positions 7726-7774]
T
[91 nt withheld, positions 7776-7866]
G
[124 nt withheld, positions 7868-7991]
CCATTCGCCATTCAGGCTGCGCAACTGTTGGGAAGGGCGATCGGTGCGGGCCTCTTCGCTATTACGCCAG
CTGGCGAAAGGGGGATGTGCTGCAAGGCGATTAAGTTGGGTAACGCCAGGGTTTTCCCAGTCACGACGTT
GTAAAACGACGGCCAGTGAATT
Features (pLannotate 1.2.2; 14 found; start..end, strand, type, name):
     25..408     +  enhancer       CMV enhancer: human cytomegalovirus immediate early enhancer
    410..609     +  promoter       CMV promoter: human cytomegalovirus (CMV) immediate early promoter
    748..1573    +  intron         CMV intron A: human cytomegalovirus intron A (Chapman et al., 1991)
   1694..3247    +  CDS            Flrt1 (fragment): FLRT1_MOUSE - Experimental evidence at protein level: Swiss-Prot protein existence level 1. Plays a role in fibroblast growth factor-mediated signaling cascades that lead to the activation of MAP kinases (PubMed:16872596, PubMed:20421966). Promotes neurite outgrowth via FGFR1-mediated activation of downstream MAP kinases. Promotes an increase both in neurite number and in neurite length (PubMed:20421966). May play a role in cell-cell adhesion and cell guidance via its interaction with ADGRL1/LPHN1 and ADGRL3 (PubMed:22405201). From Mus musculus (Mouse).
   3266..4717    +  CDS            SEAP: secreted alkaline phosphatase from human placenta The natural enzyme has a C-terminal transmembrane sequence that is replaced by a GPI anchor.
   4776..4897    +  polyA_signal   SV40 poly(A) signal: SV40 polyadenylation signal
   5106..5694    -  rep_origin     ori: high-copy-number ColE1/pMB1/pBR322/pUC origin of replication
   5865..6725    -  CDS            AmpR: β-lactamase; bla; confers resistance to ampicillin, carbenicillin, and related antibiotics
   6726..6830    -  promoter       AmpR promoter: bla
   6925..6960    +  CDS            rop (fragment): Rop protein, which maintains plasmids at low copy number; rop
   6983..7313    +  promoter       SV40 promoter: SV40 enhancer and early promoter
   7436..7535    +  misc_feature   bom (fragment): basis of mobility region from pBR322
   7563..7991    -  rep_origin     f1 ori (sequence partly withheld): f1 bacteriophage origin of replication; arrow indicates direction of (+) strand synthesis
   7995..8152    -  CDS            lacZα (fragment): LacZα fragment of β-galactosidase; lacZ fragment
