[The description below was written by a language model from this plasmid's Addgene catalogue record and pLannotate feature annotations shown in this document.]
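Description:
Flrt1-AP-His is a mammalian expression plasmid built on the pCMVi-SV40ori backbone that produces the extracellular region of mouse FLRT1 (fibronectin leucine rich transmembrane protein 1) as a soluble fusion protein. The 8,153 bp plasmid is maintained in E. coli at high copy through a ColE1/pUC-type origin and selected with ampicillin via the β-lactamase gene. The annotation also picks up an f1 phage origin and short remnants of rop, bom and lacZα, which are leftover backbone fragments rather than functional parts of the design.

Expression is driven by the human cytomegalovirus immediate early enhancer and promoter followed by CMV intron A, an arrangement that generally boosts transcript processing and expression in mammalian cells. The Flrt1 ectodomain insert (recorded as 1,638 bp, cloned between retained NotI and SpeI sites) sits in frame upstream of a backbone-encoded human placental alkaline phosphatase domain and, according to the catalogue entry, a 6X histidine tag. The His tag is not annotated separately in the feature table. An SV40 polyadenylation signal terminates the transcript. A separate SV40 enhancer/early promoter region elsewhere in the backbone corresponds to the "SV40ori" in the backbone name and would be expected to allow episomal amplification in cells expressing large T antigen, although the record does not state this.

Because the transmembrane and cytoplasmic portions of FLRT1 are omitted, the fusion should be secreted into the culture medium. There the alkaline phosphatase moiety gives an enzymatic readout and the His tag a handle for capture or purification. The associated publication describes an extracellular biochemical screen of receptor–ligand binding that identified FLRT–Unc5 interactions in retinal neuronal subtype recognition, consistent with use of this construct as a binding reagent in such assays.
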