Addgene plasmid #71947: Flrt1-AP-His
Purpose: Expresses the extracellular region of the FLRT1 protein, C-terminally fused to alkaline phosphatase + 6X histidine tag.
Depositing lab: Woj Wojtowicz. Depositing organization: University of California, Berkeley. Publication: An extracellular biochemical screen reveals that FLRTs and Unc5s mediate neuronal subtype recognition in the retina. Visser JJ, Cheng Y, Perry SC, Chastain AB, Parsa B, Masri SS, Ray TA, Kay JN, Wojtowicz WM. Elife. 2015 Dec 3;4. pii: e08149. doi: 10.7554/eLife.08149. PubMed 26633812.
Backbone
  Vector backbone: pCMVi-SV40ori
  Vector type: Mammalian Expression
Growth in bacteria
  Bacterial resistance: Ampicillin, 100 μg/mL
  Growth temperature: 37°C
  Growth strain: DH5alpha
  Copy number: High Copy
Gene/Insert
  Gene/Insert name: Flrt1 (alt names: Fibronectin leucine rich transmembrane protein 1; NCBI gene ID 396184; Reference sequence NM_201411.2)
  Species: M. musculus (mouse)
  Insert size (bp): 1638
  Entrez Gene: Flrt1 (a.k.a. D630040I23Rik)
  Promoter: CMV
  Tag / fusion protein: AP-His (C terminal on backbone)
  Cloning method: Restriction Enzyme; 5′ cloning site NotI (not destroyed); 3′ cloning site SpeI (not destroyed)
  Sequencing primers: 5′ GTCAGAGGTAACTCCCGTTGC; 3′ GAGGTTCTTGGCGGCTGTC
Terms and licenses: Academic/Nonprofit Terms; Industry Terms: Not Available to Industry
How to cite: Flrt1-AP-His was a gift from Woj Wojtowicz (Addgene plasmid # 71947 ; http://n2t.net/addgene:71947 ; RRID:Addgene_71947)
