>Addgene plasmid #71947 | Flrt1-AP-His | addgene partial sequence | sequence record 135387 | pMRB101-F 5'-aagatgcaggcagctgagtt-3'
CGTTGCGGTGCTGTTAACGGTGGAGGGCAGTGTAGTCTGAGCAGTACTCGTTGCTGCCGCGCGCGCCACC
AGACATAATAGCTGACAGACTAACAGACTGTTCCTTTCCATGGGTCTTTTCTGCAGAAGCTTGAATTCTC
GAGGATCCGCGGCCGCGCCACCATGGTGGTGGCACACTCTGCTGCCACCGCTACCACCACACCTGCTGCC
ACGGTCACAGCCACTGTCGTGATGACCACAGCCACCATGGACCTGCGGGACTGGCTGTTTCTCTGTTATG
GGCTCATTGCCTTCCTCACGGAGGTCATCGATAGCACCACCTGCCCATCAGTGTGCCGCTGTGACAATGG
CTTCATCTACTGCAATGACCGGGGACTCACATCCATCCCCTCAGACATCCCCGACGATGCCACCACCCTC
TACCTACAGAACAACCAGATCAACAATGCGGGCATCCCTCAGGACCTCAAGACCAAGGTCAAGGTGCAGG
TCATCTACCTGTATGAGAATGACCTGGACGAGTTCCCTATCAATCTCCCCCGCTCCCTGAGAGAGCTGCA
TCTGCAGGACAACAATGTGCGCACCATCGCCAGGGACTCTTTGGCTCGCATCCCGCTGCTGGAGAAGCTG
CACCTGGACGACAACTCCGTTTCCACCGTGAGCATCGAGGAGGATGCTTTTGCTGACAGCAAGCAGCTCA
AGCTGCTTTTCCTGAGCCGGAACCACCTGAGCAGCATCCCGTCAGGGCTGCCCCACACGCTGGAGGAACT
GAGGCTAGATGACAACCGCATCTCTACCATCCCCCTGCACGCATTCAAGGGTCTCAACAGCCTGCGGCGC
CTG
