>Addgene plasmid #71947 | Flrt1-AP-His | addgene partial sequence | sequence record 135792 | SV40pA-R 5'-GAAATTTGTGATGCTATTGC-3'
ATAAGATCTCTAGATTAATGGTGATGGTGATGATGACCCGGGTGCGCGGCGTCGGTGGTGCCGGCGGGGG
GCGCCAGGTCGCAGGCGGTGTAGGGCTCCAGGCAGGCGGCGAAGGCCATGACGTGCGCTATGAAGGTCTG
CTCCTGCACGCCGTGAACCAGGTGCGCCTGCGGGCCGCGCGCGAACACCGCCACGTCCTCGCCTGCGTGG
GTCTCTTCGTCCAGGGGCACTGCTGACTGCTGCCGATACTCGGGGCTCCCGCTCTCGCTCTCGGTAACAT
CCGGCCGGGCGCCGTCCTTGAGCACATAGCCTGGACCGTTTCCGTATAGGAGGACCGTGTAGGCCTTCCT
GTCCCGGGCCTTGCCAGGGGCCAGCCCGAAGATGGAGCTCCCTCGCAGGGGGTAGCCTCCGAAGGAGAAG
ACGTGGGAGTGGTCGGCAGTGACGAGGCTCAGCGTGTCCTCCTCGCTGGTGAGCTGGCCCGCCCTCTCAA
TGGCGTCGTCGAACATGATCGTCTCAGTCAGTGCCCGGTAAGCCCTGCTTTCATGATGACCATGGTCGAT
GCGACCACCCTCCACGAAGAGGAAGAAGCCGCGGGGGTTCCTGCTCAGCAGGCGCAGGGCAGCCTCTGTC
ATCTCCATCAGGGAGGGGTCCAGTGTGGAGTCTCGGTGGATCTCGTATTTCATGTCTCCAGGCTCAAAGA
GACCCATGAGATGGGTCACAGACGGGTCCAGGGAAGCCTGCATGAGCTCAGTGCGGTTCCACACATACCG
GGCACCCTGGCGCTTCGCCAGCCATTCCTGCACCAGATTCTTCC
